>Addgene plasmid #245683 | pICSL62002 | addgene full sequence | sequence record 495763 | Addgene NGS Result
GTGGCTCTTCAGTGGACGAAAGGGCCTCGTGATACGCCTATTTTTATAGGTTAATGTCATGATAATAATG
GTTTCTTAGACGTCAGGTGGCACTTTTCGGGGAAATGTGCGCGGAACCCCTATTTGTTTATTTTTCTAAA
TACATTCAAATATGTATCCGCTCATGAGACAATAACCCTGATAAATGCTTCAATAATATTGAAAAAGGAA
GAGTATGCGCTCACGCAACTGGTCCAGAACCTTGACCGAACGCAGCGGTGGTAACGGCGCAGTGGCGGTT
TTCATGGCTTGTTATGACTGTTTTTTTTTGGGGTACAGTCTATGCCTCGGGCATCCAAGCAGCAAGCGCG
TTACGCCGTGGGTCGATGTTTGATGTTATGGAGCAGCAACGATGTTACGCAGCAGGGCAGTCGCCCTAAA
ACAAAGTTAAACATCATGAGGGAAGCGGTGATCGCCGAAGTATCGACTCAACTATCAGAGGTAGTTGGCG
TCATCGAGCGCCATCTCGAACCGACGTTGCTGGCCGTACATTTGTACGGCTCCGCAGTGGATGGCGGCCT
GAAGCCACACAGCGATATTGATTTGCTGGTTACGGTGACCGTAAGGCTTGATGAAACAACGCGGCGAGCT
TTGATCAACGACCTTTTGGAAACTTCGGCTTCCCCTGGAGAGAGCGAGATTCTCCGCGCTGTAGAAGTCA
CCATTGTTGTGCACGACGACATCATTCCGTGGCGTTATCCAGCTAAGCGCGAACTGCAATTTGGAGAATG
GCAGCGCAATGACATTCTTGCAGGTATCTTCGAGCCAGCCACGATCGACATTGATCTGGCTATCTTGCTG
ACAAAAGCAAGAGAACATAGCGTTGCCTTGGTAGGTCCAGCGGCGGAGGAACTCTTTGATCCGGTTCCTG
AACAGGATCTATTTGAGGCGCTAAATGAAACCTTAACGCTATGGAACTCGCCGCCCGACTGGGCTGGCGA
TGAGCGAAATGTAGTGCTTACGTTGTCCCGCATTTGGTACAGCGCAGTAACCGGCAAAATCGCGCCGAAG
GATGTCGCTGCCGACTGGGCAATGGAGCGCCTGCCGGCCCAGTATCAGCCCGTCATACTTGAAGCTAGAC
AGGCTTATCTTGGACAAGAAGAAGATCGCTTGGCCTCGCGCGCAGATCAGTTGGAAGAATTTGTCCATTA
CGTAAAAGGCGAGATCACCAAGGTAGTCGGCAAATAACTGTCAGACCAAGTTTACTCATATATACTTTAG
ATTGATTTAAAACTTCATTTTTAATTTAAAAGGATCTAGGTGAAGATCCTTTTTGATAATCTCATGACCA
AAATCCCTTAACGTGAGTTTTCGTTCCACTGAGCGTCAGACCCCGTAGAAAAGATCAAAGGATCTTCTTG
AGATCCTTTTTTTCTGCGCGTAATCTGCTGCTTGCAAACAAAAAAACCACCGCTACCAGCGGTGGTTTGT
TTGCCGGATCAAGAGCTACCAACTCTTTTTCCGAAGGTAACTGGCTTCAGCAGAGCGCAGATACCAAATA
CTGTTCTTCTAGTGTAGCCGTAGTTAGGCCACCACTTCAAGAACTCTGTAGCACCGCCTACATACCTCGC
TCTGCTAATCCTGTTACCAGTGGCTGCTGCCAGTGGCGATAAGTCGTGTCTTACCGGGTTGGACTCAAGA
CGATAGTTACCGGATAAGGCGCAGCGGTCGGGCTGAACGGGGGGTTCGTGCACACAGCCCAGCTTGGAGC
GAACGACCTACACCGAACTGAGATACCTACAGCGTGAGCTATGAGAAAGCGCCACGCTTCCCGAAGGGAG
AAAGGCGGACAGGTATCCGGTAAGCGGCAGGGTCGGAACAGGAGAGCGCACGAGGGAGCTTCCAGGGGGA
AACGCCTGGTATCTTTATAGTCCTGTCGGGTTTCGCCACCTCTGACTTGAGCGTCGATTTTTGTGATGCT
CGTCAGGGGGGCGGAGCCTATGGAAAAACGCCAGCAACGCGGCCTTTTTACGGTTCCTGGCCTTTTGCTG
GCCTTTTGCTCACATGTTCTTTCCTGCGTTATCCCCTGATTCTGTGGATAACCGTATTACCGCCTTTGAG
TGAGCTGATACCGCTCGCCGCAGCCGAACGACCGAGCGCAGCGAGTCAGTGAGCGAGGAAGCGGAAGAGC
GCCCAATACGCAAACCGCCTCTCCCCGCGCGTTGGCCGATTCATTAATCACTCTGTGGTCTCATAGAGAA
GTGACATCACAAAGTTGAAGGTAATAAAGCCAAATTAATTAAGACATTTTCATAATGATGTCAAGAATGC
AAAGCAAATTGCATAACTGCCTTTATGCAAAACATTAATATAATATAAATTATAAAGAACTGCGCTCTCT
GCTTCTTATTTTCTTAGCTTCATTTATTAGTCACTAGCTGTTCAGAATTTTCAGTATCTTTTGATATTAC
TAAGAACCTAATCACACAATGTATATTCTTATGCAGGAAAAGCAGAATGCTGAGCTAAAAGAAAGGCTTT
TTCCATTTTCGAGAGACAATGAGAAAAGAAGAAGAAGAAGAAGAAGAAGAAGAAGAAGAAAAGAGTAAAT
AATAAAGCCCCACAGGAGGCGAAGTTCTTGTAGCTCCATGTTATCTAAGTTATTGATATTGTTTGCCCTA
TATTTTATTTCTGTCATTGTGTATGTTTTGTTCAGTTTCGATCTCCTTGCAAAATGCAGAGATTATGAGA
TGAATAAACTAAGTTATATTATTATACGTGTTAATATTCTCCTCCTCTCTCTAGCTAGCCTTTTGTTTTC
TCTTTTTCTTATTTGATTTTCTTTAAATCAATCCATTTTAGGAGAGGGCCAGGGAGTGATCCAGCAAAAC
ATGAAGATTAGAAGAAACTTCCCTCTTTTTTTTCCTGAAAACAATTTAACGTCGAGATTTATCTCTTTTT
GTAATGGAATCATTTCTACAGTTATGACCGCTTGAGACCACGAA
Features (pLannotate 1.2.2; 6 found; start..end, strand, type, name):
    110..214     +  promoter       AmpR promoter: bla
    205..285     -  CDS            int (fragment): INT2_ECOLX - Protein inferred from homology: Swiss-Prot protein existence level 3. Putative integrase believed to be involved in the insertion of antibiotic resistance genes into plasmids and transposons. From Escherichia coli.
    373..429     +  CDS            GmR (fragment): gentamycin acetyltransferase; aacC1; confers resistance to gentamycin
    436..1224    +  CDS            aadA: S3AD_ECOLX - Experimental evidence at protein level: Swiss-Prot protein existence level 1. Mediates bacterial resistance to the antibiotics streptomycin and spectinomycin. From Escherichia coli.
   1398..1986    +  rep_origin     ori: high-copy-number ColE1/pMB1/pBR322/pUC origin of replication
   2169..2218    +  CDS            lacI (fragment): lac repressor; lacI; The lac repressor binds to the lac operator to inhibit transcription in E. coli. This inhibition can be relieved by adding lactose or isopropyl-β-D-thiogalactopyranoside (IPTG).
