[The description below was written by a language model from this plasmid's Addgene catalogue record and pLannotate feature annotations shown in this document.]
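Description:
pICSL62002 is a Level 0 Golden Gate part plasmid for synthetic biology, built on the pICSL01054 backbone (about 2.2 kb) and carrying a 735 bp terminator module described as the full-length 3' extensin terminator (TerP2). The full sequence record is 2,984 nt. The plasmid is maintained in E. coli at high copy through a ColE1/pUC-type origin of replication and is selected with spectinomycin. Resistance comes from the aadA gene, which appears to be expressed from an upstream bla (AmpR) promoter. The short annotated fragments of an integrase, a gentamicin acetyltransferase and lacI are most likely remnants of the sequences from which the resistance cassette and backbone were derived, not functional genes.

The insert follows the MoClo overhang syntax, with the terminator flanked by TAGA and CGCT fusion sites. Internal BsaI and BpiI recognition sites have been removed by point mutation, a standard "domestication" step that allows the part to be used in Type IIS one-pot assemblies without being cut internally. The record lists the insert species as synthetic and states that the BsaI sites used to clone the part were destroyed during cloning. The automated feature table annotates only backbone elements, so the terminator itself is not marked, and its position is known only from the catalogue fields. As a terminator module, it has no promoter, coding sequence or reporter of its own. It is intended to be combined with promoter and coding-sequence parts to build complete transcription units, where it supplies the 3' transcription termination region. The record does not state the intended expression host.
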