Addgene plasmid #245683: pICSL62002
Purpose: Level 0 Golden Gate part3' Extensin-Full length (TerP2) terminator P2, TAGA - CGCT
Depositing lab: Mark Youles. Depositing organization: Sainsbury Laboratory, Norwich.
Backbone
  Vector backbone: pICSL01054
  Backbone size w/o insert (bp): 2247
  Vector type: Synthetic Biology
Growth in bacteria
  Bacterial resistance: Spectinomycin, 50 μg/mL
  Growth temperature: 37°C
  Growth strain: DH5alpha
  Copy number: High Copy
Gene/Insert
  Gene/Insert name: 3' Extensin-Full length (TerP2) terminator P2
  Species: Synthetic
  Insert size (bp): 735
  Mutation: BsaI/BpiI sites removed by point-mutation
  Cloning method: Restriction Enzyme; 5′ cloning site BsaI (destroyed during cloning); 3′ cloning site BsaI (destroyed during cloning)
  Sequencing primers: 5′ TCACATGTTCTTTCCTGCG; 3′ GTCTCATGAGCGGATACATATTTGAATG
Terms and licenses: Academic/Nonprofit Terms; Industry Terms: Not Available to Industry
Depositor comments: Level 0 terminator module used for GoldenGate assemblies using the MoClo overhang syntax
How to cite: pICSL62002 was a gift from Mark Youles (Addgene plasmid # 245683 ; http://n2t.net/addgene:245683 ; RRID:Addgene_245683)
